Addgene plasmid #61533: TetO-FUW-DN-REST
Purpose: Expresses DN-REST in mammalian cells
Depositing lab: Rudolf Jaenisch. Depositing organization: Whitehead Institute for Biomedical Research. Publication: Direct Lineage Conversion of Adult Mouse Liver Cells and B Lymphocytes to Neural Stem Cells. Cassady JP, D'Alessio AC, Sarkar S, Dani VS, Fan ZP, Ganz K, Roessler R, Sur M, Young RA, Jaenisch R. Stem Cell Reports. 2014 Nov 6. pii: S2213-6711(14)00307-5. doi: 10.1016/j.stemcr.2014.10.001. PubMed 25454632.
Backbone
  Vector backbone: TetO-FUW
  Backbone size w/o insert (bp): 8376
  Total vector size (bp): 11376
  Vector type: Mammalian Expression, Lentiviral
Growth in bacteria
  Bacterial resistance: Ampicillin, 100 μg/mL
  Growth temperature: 37°C
  Growth strain: Stbl3
  Copy number: High Copy
Gene/Insert
  Gene/Insert name: REST
  Species: H. sapiens (human)
  Insert size (bp): 3000
  Mutation: P73, Dominant negative REST (contains the Zf DNA-binding region)
  GenBank ID: NM_005612
  Entrez Gene: REST (a.k.a. DFNA27, GINGF5, HGF5, NRSF, WT6, XBR)
  Cloning method: Restriction Enzyme; 5′ cloning site EcoRI (not destroyed); 3′ cloning site EcoRI (not destroyed)
  Sequencing primers: 5′ AAGACCACCGCACAGCAAGC; 3′ TTCCGCCGTGGCAATAGGGA
Resource information
  A portion of this plasmid was derived from a plasmid made by: DN-REST was obtained from Dr. Gail Mandel. Cell, Vol. 80, 949-957, March 24, 1995,
Terms and licenses: Academic/Nonprofit Terms; Industry Terms: Not Available to Industry
How to cite: TetO-FUW-DN-REST was a gift from Rudolf Jaenisch (Addgene plasmid # 61533 ; http://n2t.net/addgene:61533 ; RRID:Addgene_61533)
