[The description below was written by a language model from this plasmid's Addgene catalogue record and pLannotate feature annotations shown in this document.]
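Description:
TetO-FUW-DN-REST is a doxycycline-regulatable HIV-1-based lentiviral transfer plasmid for expressing a dominant-negative form of human REST (NRSF) in mammalian cells. It is propagated in E. coli through a high-copy ColE1/pUC origin with ampicillin selection, and an f1 origin is also present. The backbone additionally carries an SV40/EM7-driven bleomycin/Zeocin resistance cassette, which lies outside the LTR-flanked region and so would not be transferred with the virus.

A CMV enhancer/promoter sits immediately upstream of the truncated 5' LTR and drives transcription of the viral genomic RNA in packaging cells. This is followed by the Ψ packaging signal with a partial gag sequence, the RRE for Rev-dependent nuclear export, and the cPPT/CTS. The internal expression cassette consists of a tetracycline response element (annotated as a fragment) fused to a minimal CMV promoter, so transcription of the insert requires a tetracycline-controlled transactivator supplied separately. The insert, cloned at EcoRI sites, is described as the p73 dominant-negative REST, which retains the zinc-finger DNA-binding region. Such a protein is expected to occupy REST target sites without repressing them, relieving silencing of neuronal genes. A WPRE downstream enhances transcript expression, followed by the 3' LTR and a bGH polyadenylation signal.

The catalogue lists a 3,000 bp insert and a total size of 11,376 bp. The sequenced record, however, is 9,662 nt and annotates a REST coding fragment of about 1.4 kb, so the listed sizes appear to be approximate. The associated work concerns direct conversion of adult mouse liver cells and B lymphocytes to neural stem cells.
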