Features (pLannotate 1.2.2; 31 found; start..end, strand, type, name):
      1..181     +  LTR            5' LTR (truncated): truncated 5' long terminal repeat (LTR) from HIV-1
    228..353     +  misc_feature   HIV-1 Ψ: packaging signal of human immunodeficiency virus type 1
    337..700     +  CDS            HIV-1 gag (fragment): gag protein from human immunodeficiency virus 1; gag
    846..1079    +  misc_feature   RRE: The Rev response element (RRE) of HIV-1 allows for Rev-dependent mRNA export from the nucleus to the cytoplasm.
   1456..1556    +  CDS            Rev (fragment): human immunodeficiency virus 1 (HIV-1) Rev protein; rev; enhances nuclear export of unspliced and incompletely spliced viral mRNAs
   1606..1723    +  misc_feature   cPPT/CTS: central polypurine tract and central termination sequence of HIV-1
   1767..1897    +  protein_bind   tetracycline response element (fragment): contains seven copies of the tetracycline operator tetO tetracycline repressor TetR
   1915..1953    +  promoter       minimal CMV promoter: human cytomegalovirus (CMV) immediate early promoter
   2069..3466    +  CDS            REST (fragment): REST_HUMAN - Also known as NRSF, XBR. Experimental evidence at protein level: Swiss-Prot protein existence level 1. [Isoform 3]: Binds to the 3' region of the neuron-restrictive silencer element (NRSE), with lower affinity than full-length REST isoform 1 (By similarity). Exhibits weaker repressor activity compared to isoform 1 (PubMed:11779185). May negatively regulate the repressor activity of isoform 1 by binding to isoform 1, thereby preventing its binding to NRSE and leading to derepression of target genes (PubMed:11779185). However, in another study, does not appear to be implicated in re
   3496..3520    +  misc_feature   MCS (fragment): pBluescript multiple cloning site
   3520..4108    +  misc_feature   WPRE: woodchuck hepatitis virus posttranscriptional regulatory element
   4045..4626    +  CDS            nef (fragment): NEF_HV1H2 - Experimental evidence at protein level: Swiss-Prot protein existence level 1. Extracellular Nef protein targets CD4(+) T-lymphocytes for apoptosis by interacting with CXCR4 surface receptors. From Human immunodeficiency virus type 1 group M subtype B (isolate HXB2) (HIV-1).
   4633..4813    +  LTR            5' LTR (truncated): truncated 5' long terminal repeat (LTR) from HIV-1
   4845..5069    +  polyA_signal   bGH poly(A) signal: bovine growth hormone polyadenylation signal
   5073..5094    +  promoter       SV40 promoter (fragment): SV40 enhancer and early promoter
   5115..5543    +  rep_origin     f1 ori (sequence partly withheld): f1 bacteriophage origin of replication; arrow indicates direction of (+) strand synthesis
   5557..5886    +  promoter       SV40 promoter: SV40 enhancer and early promoter
   5934..5981    +  promoter       EM7 promoter: synthetic bacterial promoter&nbsp
   6000..6374    +  CDS            BleoR: antibiotic-binding protein; Sh ble from Streptoalloteichus hindustanus; confers resistance to bleomycin, phleomycin, and Zeocin™
   6384..6509    +  CDS            ble (fragment): BLE_KLEPN - Experimental evidence at protein level: Swiss-Prot protein existence level 1. Binding protein with a strong affinity to the bleomycin family of antibiotics. Binds to CL990; an antimitotic-antibiotic compound. From Klebsiella pneumoniae.
   6504..6625    +  polyA_signal   SV40 poly(A) signal: SV40 polyadenylation signal
   6698..6714    -  protein_bind   lac operator: The lac repressor binds to the lac operator to inhibit transcription in E. coli. This inhibition can be relieved by adding lactose or isopropyl-β-D-thiogalactopyranoside (IPTG). lac repressor encoded by lacI
   6722..6752    -  promoter       lac promoter: promoter for the E. coli lac operon
   6767..6788    -  protein_bind   CAP binding site: CAP binding activates transcription in the presence of cAMP. E. coli catabolite activator protein
   6801..6893    -  CDS            lacI (fragment): lac repressor; lacI; The lac repressor binds to the lac operator to inhibit transcription in E. coli. This inhibition can be relieved by adding lactose or isopropyl-β-D-thiogalactopyranoside (IPTG).
   7076..7664    -  rep_origin     ori: high-copy-number ColE1/pMB1/pBR322/pUC origin of replication
   7835..8695    -  CDS            AmpR: β-lactamase; bla; confers resistance to ampicillin, carbenicillin, and related antibiotics
   8696..8800    -  promoter       AmpR promoter: bla
   8859..8911    -  misc_feature   bom (fragment): basis of mobility region from pBR322
   9066..9445    +  enhancer       CMV enhancer: human cytomegalovirus immediate early enhancer
   9446..9645    +  promoter       CMV promoter: human cytomegalovirus (CMV) immediate early promoter
>Addgene plasmid #61533 | TetO-FUW-DN-REST | addgene full sequence | sequence record 435645 | Addgene NGS Result
GGGTCTCTCTGGTTAGACCAGATCTGAGCCTGGGAGCTCTCTGGCTAACTAGGGAACCCACTGCTTAAGC
CTCAATAAAGCTTGCCTTGAGTGCTTCAAGTAGTGTGTGCCCGTCTGTTGTGTGACTCTGGTAACTAGAG
ATCCCTCAGACCCTTTTAGTCAGTGTGGAAAATCTCTAGCAGTGGCGCCCGAACAGGGACTTGAAAGCGA
AAGGGAAACCAGAGGAGCTCTCTCGACGCAGGACTCGGCTTGCTGAAGCGCGCACGGCAAGAGGCGAGGG
GCGGCGACTGGTGAGTACGCCAAAAATTTTGACTAGCGGAGGCTAGAAGGAGAGAGATGGGTGCGAGAGC
GTCAGTATTAAGCGGGGGAGAATTAGATCGCGATGGGAAAAAATTCGGTTAAGGCCAGGGGGAAAGAAAA
AATATAAATTAAAACATATAGTATGGGCAAGCAGGGAGCTAGAACGATTCGCAGTTAATCCTGGCCTGTT
AGAAACATCAGAAGGCTGTAGACAAATACTGGGACAGCTACAACCATCCCTTCAGACAGGATCAGAAGAA
CTTAGATCATTATATAATACAGTAGCAACCCTCTATTGTGTGCATCAAAGGATAGAGATAAAAGACACCA
AGGAAGCTTTAGACAAGATAGAGGAAGAGCAAAACAAAAGTAAGACCACCGCACAGCAAGCGGCCGCTGA
TCTTCAGACCTGGAGGAGGAGATATGAGGGACAATTGGAGAAGTGAATTATATAAATATAAAGTAGTAAA
AATTGAACCATTAGGAGTAGCACCCACCAAGGCAAAGAGAAGAGTGGTGCAGAGAGAAAAAAGAGCAGTG
GGAATAGGAGCTTTGTTCCTTGGGTTCTTGGGAGCAGCAGGAAGCACTATGGGCGCAGCGTCAATGACGC
TGACGGTACAGGCCAGACAATTATTGTCTGGTATAGTGCAGCAGCAGAACAATTTGCTGAGGGCTATTGA
GGCGCAACAGCATCTGTTGCAACTCACAGTCTGGGGCATCAAGCAGCTCCAGGCAAGAATCCTGGCTGTG
GAAAGATACCTAAAGGATCAACAGCTCCTGGGGATTTGGGGTTGCTCTGGAAAACTCATTTGCACCACTG
CTGTGCCTTGGAATGCTAGTTGGAGTAATAAATCTCTGGAACAGATTTGGAATCACACGACCTGGATGGA
GTGGGACAGAGAAATTAACAATTACACAAGCTTAATACACTCCTTAATTGAAGAATCGCAAAACCAGCAA
GAAAAGAATGAACAAGAATTATTGGAATTAGATAAATGGGCAAGTTTGTGGAATTGGTTTAACATAACAA
ATTGGCTGTGGTATATAAAATTATTCATAATGATAGTAGGAGGCTTGGTAGGTTTAAGAATAGTTTTTGC
TGTACTTTCTATAGTGAATAGAGTTAGGCAGGGATATTCACCATTATCGTTTCAGACCCACCTCCCAACC
CCGAGGGGACCCGACAGGCCCGAAGGAATAGAAGAAGAAGGTGGAGAGAGAGACAGAGACAGATCCATTC
GATTAGTGAACGGATCGGCACTGCGTGCGCCAATTCTGCAGACAAATGGCAGTATTCATCCACAATTTTA
AAAGAAAAGGGGGGATTGGGGGGTACAGTGCAGGGGAAAGAATAGTAGACATAATAGCAACAGACATACA
AACTAAAGAATTACAAAAACAAATTACAAAAATTCAAAATTTTCGGGTTTATTACAGGGACAGCAGAGAT
CCAGTTTGGTTAGATCTCGAGTTTACCACTCCCTATCAGTGATAGAGAAAAGTGAAAGTCGAGTTTACCA
CTCCCTATCAGTGATAGAGAAAAGTGAAAGTCGAGTTTACCACTCCCTATCAGTGATAGAGAAAAGTGAA
AGTCGAGCTCGGTACCCGGGTCGAGGTAGGCGTGTACGGTGGGAGGCCTATATAAGCAGAGCTCGTTTAG
TGAACCGTCAGATCGCCTGGAGACGCCATCCACGCTGTTTTGACCTCCATAGAAGACACCGGGACCGATC
CAGCCTCCGCGGCCCCGAATTCGCCCTTGCCACCATGGGCAGAACTGATGCCGGTTGGGGATAACAACTT
TTCAGATAGTGAAGAAGGAGAAGGACTTGAAGAGTCTGCTGATATAAAAGGTGAACCTCATGGACTGGAA
AACATGGAACTGAGAAGTTTGGAACTCAGCGTCGTAGAACCTCAGCCTGTATTTGAGGCATCAGGTGCTC
CAGATATTTACAGTTCAAATAAAGATCTTCCCCCTGAAACACCTGGAGCGGAGGACAAAGGCAAGAGCTC
GAAGACCAAACCCTTTCGCTGTAAGCCATGCCAATATGAAGCAGAATCTGAAGAACAGTTTGTGCATCAC
ATCAGAGTTCACAGTGCTAAGAAATTTTTTGTGGAAGAGAGTGCAGAGAAGCAGGCAAAAGCCAGGGAAT
CTGGCTCTTCCACTGCAGAAGAGGGAGATTTCTCCAAGGGCCCCATTCGCTGTGACCGCTGCGGCTACAA
TACTAATCGATATGATCACTATACAGCACACCTGAAACACCACACCAGAGCTGGGGATAATGAGCGAGTC
TACAAGTGTATCATTTGCACATACACAACAGTGAGCGAGTATCACTGGAGGAAACATTTAAGAAACCATT
TTCCAAGGAAAGTATACACATGTGGAAAATGCAACTATTTTTCAGACAGAAAAAACAATTATGTTCAGCA
TGTTAGAACTCATACAGGAGAACGCCCATATAAATGTGAACTTTGTCCTTACTCAAGTTCTCAGAAGACT
CATCTAACTAGACATATGCGTACTCATTCAGGTGAGAAGCCATTTAAATGTGATCAGTGCAGTTATGTGG
CCTCTAATCAACATGAAGTAACCCGCCATGCAAGACAGGTTCACAATGGGCCTAAACCTCTTAATTGCCC
ACACTGTGATTACAAAACAGCAGATAGAAGCAACTTCAAAAAACATGTAGAGCTACATGTGAACCCACGG
CAGTTCAATTGCCCTGTATGTGACTATGCAGCTTCCAAGAAGTGTAATCTACAGTATCACTTCAAATCTA
AGCATCCTACTTGTCCTAATAAAACAATGGATGTCTCAAAAGTGAAACTAAAGAAAACCAAAAAACGAGA
GGCTGACTTGCCTGATAATATTACCAATGAAAAAACAGAAATAGAACAAACAAAAATAAAAGGGGATGTG
GCTGGAAAGAAAAATGAAAAGTCCGTCAAAGCAGAGAAAAGAGATGTCTCAAAAGAGAAAAAGCCTTCTA
ATAATGTGTCAGTGATCCAGGTGACTACCAGAACTCGAAAATCAGTAACAGAGGTGAAAGAGATGGATGT
GCATACAGGAAGCAATTCAGAAAAATTCAGTAAAACTAAGAAAAGCAAAAGGAAGCTGGAAGTTGACAGC
CATTCTTTACATGGTCCTGTGAATGATGAGGAATCTTCAACAAAAAAGAAAAAGAATAAAAGGGCGAATT
CGATATCAAGCTTATCGATAATCAACCTCTGGATTACAAAATTTGTGAAAGATTGACTGGTATTCTTAAC
TATGTTGCTCCTTTTACGCTATGTGGATACGCTGCTTTAATGCCTTTGTATCATGCTATTGCTTCCCGTA
TGGCTTTCATTTTCTCCTCCTTGTATAAATCCTGGTTGCTGTCTCTTTATGAGGAGTTGTGGCCCGTTGT
CAGGCAACGTGGCGTGGTGTGCACTGTGTTTGCTGACGCAACCCCCACTGGTTGGGGCATTGCCACCACC
TGTCAGCTCCTTTCCGGGACTTTCGCTTTCCCCCTCCCTATTGCCACGGCGGAACTCATCGCCGCCTGCC
TTGCCCGCTGCTGGACAGGGGCTCGGCTGTTGGGCACTGACAATTCCGTGGTGTTGTCGGGGAAATCATC
GTCCTTTCCTTGGCTGCTCGCCTGTGTTGCCACCTGGATTCTGCGCGGGACGTCCTTCTGCTACGTCCCT
TCGGCCCTCAATCCAGCGGACCTTCCTTCCCGCGGCCTGCTGCCGGCTCTGCGGCCTCTTCCGCGTCTTC
GCCTTCGCCCTCAGACGAGTCGGATCTCCCTTTGGGCCGCCTCCCCGCATCGATACCGTCGACCTCGAGA
CCTAGAAAAACATGGAGCAATCACAAGTAGCAATACAGCAGCTACCAATGCTGATTGTGCCTGGCTAGAA
GCACAAGAGGAGGAGGAGGTGGGTTTTCCAGTCACACCTCAGGTACCTTTAAGACCAATGACTTACAAGG
CAGCTGTAGATCTTAGCCACTTTTTAAAAGAAAAGGGGGGACTGGAAGGGCTAATTCACTCCCAACGAAG
ACAAGATATCCTTGATCTGTGGATCTACCACACACAAGGCTACTTCCCTGATTGGCAGAACTACACACCA
GGGCCAGGGATCAGATATCCACTGACCTTTGGATGGTGCTACAAGCTAGTACCAGTTGAGCAAGAGAAGG
TAGAAGAAGCCAATGAAGGAGAGAACACCCGCTTGTTACACCCTGTGAGCCTGCATGGGATGGATGACCC
GGAGAGAGAAGTATTAGAGTGGAGGTTTGACAGCCGCCTAGCATTTCATCACATGGCCCGAGAGCTGCAT
CCGGACTGTACTGGGTCTCTCTGGTTAGACCAGATCTGAGCCTGGGAGCTCTCTGGCTAACTAGGGAACC
CACTGCTTAAGCCTCAATAAAGCTTGCCTTGAGTGCTTCAAGTAGTGTGTGCCCGTCTGTTGTGTGACTC
TGGTAACTAGAGATCCCTCAGACCCTTTTAGTCAGTGTGGAAAATCTCTAGCAGGGCCCGTTTAAACCCG
CTGATCAGCCTCGACTGTGCCTTCTAGTTGCCAGCCATCTGTTGTTTGCCCCTCCCCCGTGCCTTCCTTG
ACCCTGGAAGGTGCCACTCCCACTGTCCTTTCCTAATAAAATGAGGAAATTGCATCGCATTGTCTGAGTA
GGTGTCATTCTATTCTGGGGGGTGGGGTGGGGCAGGACAGCAAGGGGGAGGATTGGGAAGACAATAGCAG
GCATGCTGGGGATGCGGTGGGCTCTATGGCTTCTGAGGCGGAAAGAACCAGCTGGGGCTCTAGGGGGTAT
CCCC
[124 nt withheld, positions 5115-5238]
C
[91 nt withheld, positions 5240-5330]
A
[49 nt withheld, positions 5332-5380]
CCTTTGACGTTGGAGTCCACGTTCTTT
[37 nt withheld, positions 5408-5444]
ACCCTATCTCGGTCTATTCTTTTGATTTATAAGGGATTTTGCCGATTTCGGCCTATTGGTTAAAAAATGA
GCTGATTTAACAAAAATTTAACGCGAATTAATTCTGTGGAATGTGTGTCAGTTAGGGTGTGGAAAGTCCC
CAGGCTCCCCAGCAGGCAGAAGTATGCAAAGCATGCATCTCAATTAGTCAGCAACCAGGTGTGGAAAGTC
CCCAGGCTCCCCAGCAGGCAGAAGTATGCAAAGCATGCATCTCAATTAGTCAGCAACCATAGTCCCGCCC
CTAACTCCGCCCATCCCGCCCCTAACTCCGCCCAGTTCCGCCCATTCTCCGCCCCATGGCTGACTAATTT
TTTTTATTTATGCAGAGGCCGAGGCCGCCTCTGCCTCTGAGCTATTCCAGAAGTAGTGAGGAGGCTTTTT
TGGAGGCCTAGGCTTTTGCAAAAAGCTCCCGGGAGCTTGTATATCCATTTTCGGATCTGATCAGCACGTG
TTGACAATTAATCATCGGCATAGTATATCGGCATAGTATAATACGACAAGGTGAGGAACTAAACCATGGC
CAAGTTGACCAGTGCCGTTCCGGTGCTCACCGCGCGCGACGTCGCCGGAGCGGTCGAGTTCTGGACCGAC
CGGCTCGGGTTCTCCCGGGACTTCGTGGAGGACGACTTCGCCGGTGTGGTCCGGGACGACGTGACCCTGT
TCATCAGCGCGGTCCAGGACCAGGTGGTGCCGGACAACACCCTGGCCTGGGTGTGGGTGCGCGGCCTGGA
CGAGCTGTACGCCGAGTGGTCGGAGGTCGTGTCCACGAACTTCCGGGACGCCTCCGGGCCGGCCATGACC
GAGATCGGCGAGCAGCCGTGGGGGCGGGAGTTCGCCCTGCGCGACCCGGCCGGCAACTGCGTGCACTTCG
TGGCCGAGGAGCAGGACTGACACGTGCTACGAGATTTCGATTCCACCGCCGCCTTCTATGAAAGGTTGGG
CTTCGGAATCGTTTTCCGGGACGCCGGCTGGATGATCCTCCAGCGCGGGGATCTCATGCTGGAGTTCTTC
GCCCACCCCAACTTGTTTATTGCAGCTTATAATGGTTACAAATAAAGCAATAGCATCACAAATTTCACAA
ATAAAGCATTTTTTTCACTGCATTCTAGTTGTGGTTTGTCCAAACTCATCAATGTATCTTATCATGTCTG
TATACCGTCGACCTCTAGCTAGAGCTTGGCGTAATCATGGTCATAGCTGTTTCCTGTGTGAAATTGTTAT
CCGCTCACAATTCCACACAACATACGAGCCGGAAGCATAAAGTGTAAAGCCTGGGGTGCCTAATGAGTGA
GCTAACTCACATTAATTGCGTTGCGCTCACTGCCCGCTTTCCAGTCGGGAAACCTGTCGTGCCAGCTGCA
TTAATGAATCGGCCAACGCGCGGGGAGAGGCGGTTTGCGTATTGGGCGCTCTTCCGCTTCCTCGCTCACT
GACTCGCTGCGCTCGGTCGTTCGGCTGCGGCGAGCGGTATCAGCTCACTCAAAGGCGGTAATACGGTTAT
CCACAGAATCAGGGGATAACGCAGGAAAGAACATGTGAGCAAAAGGCCAGCAAAAGGCCAGGAACCGTAA
AAAGGCCGCGTTGCTGGCGTTTTTCCATAGGCTCCGCCCCCCTGACGAGCATCACAAAAATCGACGCTCA
AGTCAGAGGTGGCGAAACCCGACAGGACTATAAAGATACCAGGCGTTTCCCCCTGGAAGCTCCCTCGTGC
GCTCTCCTGTTCCGACCCTGCCGCTTACCGGATACCTGTCCGCCTTTCTCCCTTCGGGAAGCGTGGCGCT
TTCTCATAGCTCACGCTGTAGGTATCTCAGTTCGGTGTAGGTCGTTCGCTCCAAGCTGGGCTGTGTGCAC
GAACCCCCCGTTCAGCCCGACCGCTGCGCCTTATCCGGTAACTATCGTCTTGAGTCCAACCCGGTAAGAC
ACGACTTATCGCCACTGGCAGCAGCCACTGGTAACAGGATTAGCAGAGCGAGGTATGTAGGCGGTGCTAC
AGAGTTCTTGAAGTGGTGGCCTAACTACGGCTACACTAGAAGAACAGTATTTGGTATCTGCGCTCTGCTG
AAGCCAGTTACCTTCGGAAAAAGAGTTGGTAGCTCTTGATCCGGCAAACAAACCACCGCTGGTAGCGGTG
GTTTTTTTGTTTGCAAGCAGCAGATTACGCGCAGAAAAAAAGGATCTCAAGAAGATCCTTTGATCTTTTC
TACGGGGTCTGACGCTCAGTGGAACGAAAACTCACGTTAAGGGATTTTGGTCATGAGATTATCAAAAAGG
ATCTTCACCTAGATCCTTTTAAATTAAAAATGAAGTTTTAAATCAATCTAAAGTATATATGAGTAAACTT
GGTCTGACAGTTACCAATGCTTAATCAGTGAGGCACCTATCTCAGCGATCTGTCTATTTCGTTCATCCAT
AGTTGCCTGACTCCCCGTCGTGTAGATAACTACGATACGGGAGGGCTTACCATCTGGCCCCAGTGCTGCA
ATGATACCGCGAGACCCACGCTCACCGGCTCCAGATTTATCAGCAATAAACCAGCCAGCCGGAAGGGCCG
AGCGCAGAAGTGGTCCTGCAACTTTATCCGCCTCCATCCAGTCTATTAATTGTTGCCGGGAAGCTAGAGT
AAGTAGTTCGCCAGTTAATAGTTTGCGCAACGTTGTTGCCATTGCTACAGGCATCGTGGTGTCACGCTCG
TCGTTTGGTATGGCTTCATTCAGCTCCGGTTCCCAACGATCAAGGCGAGTTACATGATCCCCCATGTTGT
GCAAAAAAGCGGTTAGCTCCTTCGGTCCTCCGATCGTTGTCAGAAGTAAGTTGGCCGCAGTGTTATCACT
CATGGTTATGGCAGCACTGCATAATTCTCTTACTGTCATGCCATCCGTAAGATGCTTTTCTGTGACTGGT
GAGTACTCAACCAAGTCATTCTGAGAATAGTGTATGCGGCGACCGAGTTGCTCTTGCCCGGCGTCAATAC
GGGATAATACCGCGCCACATAGCAGAACTTTAAAAGTGCTCATCATTGGAAAACGTTCTTCGGGGCGAAA
ACTCTCAAGGATCTTACCGCTGTTGAGATCCAGTTCGATGTAACCCACTCGTGCACCCAACTGATCTTCA
GCATCTTTTACTTTCACCAGCGTTTCTGGGTGAGCAAAAACAGGAAGGCAAAATGCCGCAAAAAAGGGAA
TAAGGGCGACACGGAAATGTTGAATACTCATACTCTTCCTTTTTCAATATTATTGAAGCATTTATCAGGG
TTATTGTCTCATGAGCGGATACATATTTGAATGTATTTAGAAAAATAAACAAATAGGGGTTCCGCGCACA
TTTCCCCGAAAAGTGCCACCTGACGTCGACGGATCGGGAGATCTCCCGATCCCCTATGGTGCACTCTCAG
TACAATCTGCTCTGATGCCGCATAGTTAAGCCAGTATCTGCTCCCTGCTTGTGTGTTGGAGGTCGCTGAG
TAGTGCGCGAGCAAAATTTAAGCTACAACAAGGCAAGGCTTGACCGACAATTGCATGAAGAATCTGCTTA
GGGTTAGGCGTTTTGCGCTGCTTCGCGATGTACGGGCCAGATATACGCGTTGACATTGATTATTGACTAG
TTATTAATAGTAATCAATTACGGGGTCATTAGTTCATAGCCCATATATGGAGTTCCGCGTTACATAACTT
ACGGTAAATGGCCCGCCTGGCTGACCGCCCAACGACCCCCGCCCATTGACGTCAATAATGACGTATGTTC
CCATAGTAACGCCAATAGGGACTTTCCATTGACGTCAATGGGTGGAGTATTTACGGTAAACTGCCCACTT
GGCAGTACATCAAGTGTATCATATGCCAAGTACGCCCCCTATTGACGTCAATGACGGTAAATGGCCCGCC
TGGCATTATGCCCAGTACATGACCTTATGGGACTTTCCTACTTGGCAGTACATCTACGTATTAGTCATCG
CTATTACCATGGTGATGCGGTTTTGGCAGTACATCAATGGGCGTGGATAGCGGTTTGACTCACGGGGATT
TCCAAGTCTCCACCCCATTGACGTCAATGGGAGTTTGTTTTGGCACCAAAATCAACGGGACTTTCCAAAA
TGTCGTAACAACTCCGCCCCATTGACGCAAATGGGCGGTAGGCGTGTACGGTGGGAGGTCTATATAAGCA
GCGCGTTTTGCCTGTACT
