>Addgene plasmid #61533 | TetO-FUW-DN-REST | addgene partial sequence | sequence record 102392 | WPRE-R 5'-CATAGCGTAAAAGGAGCAACA-3'
TTTTGTAATCCAGAGGTTGATTATCGATAAGCTTGATATCGAATTCGCCCTTTTATTCTTTTTCTTTTTT
GTTGAAGATTCCTCATCATTCACAGGACCATGTAAAGAATGGCTGTCAACTTCCAGCTTCCTTTTGCTTT
TCTTAGTTTTACTGAATTTTTCTGAATTGCTTCCTGTATGCACATCCATCTCTTTCACCTCTGTTACTGA
TTTTCGAGTTCTGGTAGTCACCTGGATCACTGACACATTATTAGAAGGCTTTTTCTCTTTTGAGACATCT
CTTTTCTCTGCTTTGACGGACTTTTCATTTTTCTTTCCAGCCACATCCCCTTTTATTTTTGTTTGTTCTA
TTTCTGTTTTTTCATTGGTAATATTATCAGGCAAGTCAGCCTCTCGTTTTTTGGTTTTCTTTAGTTTCAC
TTTTGAGACATCCATTGTTTTATTAGGACAAGTAGGATGCTTAGATTTGAAGTGATACTGTAGATTACAC
TTCTTGGAAGCTGCATAGTCACATACAGGGCAATTGAACTGCCGTGGGTTCACATGTAGCTCTACATGTT
TTTTGAAGTTGCTTCTATCTGCTGTTTTGTAATCACAGTGTGGGCAATTAAGAGGTTTAGGCCCATTGTG
AACCTGTCTTGCATGGCGGGTTACTTCATGTTGATTAGAGGCCACATAACTGCACTGATCACATTTAAAT
GGCTTCTCACCTGAATGAGTACGCATATGTCTAGTTAGATGAGTCTTCTGAGAACTTGAGTAAGGACAAA
GTTCACATTTATATGGGCGTTCTCCTGTATGAGTTCTAACATGCTGAACATAATTGTTTTTTCTGTCTGA
AAAATAGTTGCATTT
