>Addgene plasmid #61533 | TetO-FUW-DN-REST | addgene partial sequence | sequence record 102393 | LNCX 5'-AGCTCGTTTAGTGAACCGTCAGATC-3'
TTTGACCTCCATAGAAGACACCGGGACCGATCCAGCCTCCGCGGCCCCGAATTCGCCCTTGCCACCATGG
GCAGAACTGATGCCGGTTGGGGATAACAACTTTTCAGATAGTGAAGAAGGAGAAGGACTTGAAGAGTCTG
CTGATATAAAAGGTGAACCTCATGGACTGGAAAACATGGAACTGAGAAGTTTGGAACTCAGCGTCGTAGA
ACCTCAGCCTGTATTTGAGGCATCAGGTGCTCCAGATATTTACAGTTCAAATAAAGATCTTCCCCCTGAA
ACACCTGGAGCGGAGGACAAAGGCAAGAGCTCGAAGACCAAACCCTTTCGCTGTAAGCCATGCCAATATG
AAGCAGAATCTGAAGAACAGTTTGTGCATCACATCAGAGTTCACAGTGCTAAGAAATTTTTTGTGGAAGA
GAGTGCAGAGAAGCAGGCAAAAGCCAGGGAATCTGGCTCTTCCACTGCAGAAGAGGGAGATTTCTCCAAG
GGCCCCATTCGCTGTGACCGCTGCGGCTACAATACTAATCGATATGATCACTATACAGCAC
